>Addgene plasmid #206053 | GFP Cav2.2 HA pcDNA3 | addgene full sequence | sequence record 406763 | Addgene NGS Result
GACGGATCGGGAGATCTCCCGATCCCCTATGGTGCACTCTCAGTACAATCTGCTCTGATGCCGCATAGTT
AAGCCAGTATCTGCTCCCTGCTTGTGTGTTGGAGGTCGCTGAGTAGTGCGCGAGCAAAATTTAAGCTACA
ACAAGGCAAGGCTTGACCGACAATTGCATGAAGAATCTGCTTAGGGTTAGGCGTTTTGCGCTGCTTCGCG
ATGTACGGGCCAGATATACGCGTTGACATTGATTATTGACTAGTTATTAATAGTAATCAATTACGGGGTC
ATTAGTTCATAGCCCATATATGGAGTTCCGCGTTACATAACTTACGGTAAATGGCCCGCCTGGCTGACCG
CCCAACGACCCCCGCCCATTGACGTCAATAATGACGTATGTTCCCATAGTAACGCCAATAGGGACTTTCC
ATTGACGTCAATGGGTGGAGTATTTACGGTAAACTGCCCACTTGGCAGTACATCAAGTGTATCATATGCC
AAGTACGCCCCCTATTGACGTCAATGACGGTAAATGGCCCGCCTGGCATTATGCCCAGTACATGACCTTA
TGGGACTTTCCTACTTGGCAGTACATCTACGTATTAGTCATCGCTATTACCATGGTGATGCGGTTTTGGC
AGTACATCAATGGGCGTGGATAGCGGTTTGACTCACGGGGATTTCCAAGTCTCCACCCCATTGACGTCAA
TGGGAGTTTGTTTTGGCACCAAAATCAACGGGACTTTCCAAAATGTCGTAACAACTCCGCCCCATTGACG
CAAATGGGCGGTAGGCGTGTACGGTGGGAGGTCTATATAAGCAGAGCTCTCTGGCTAACTAGAGAACCCA
CTGCTTACTGGCTTATCGAAATTAATACGACTCACTATAGGGAGACCCAAGCTTGGTACCGAGCTCGGAT
CCACTAGTAACGGCCGCCAGTGTGCTGGAATTCCTCGAGGGTACCGAGCTCGGATCTAAAAAATGAGTAA
AGGAGAAGAACTTTTCACTGGAGTTGTCCCAATTCTTGTTGAATTAGATGGTGATGTTAATGGGCACAAA
TTTTCTGTCAGTGGAGAGGGTGAAGGTGATGCAACATACGGAAAACTTACCCTTAAATTTATTTGCACTA
CTGGAAAACTACCTGTTCCATGGCCAACACTTGTCACTACTTTCGGTTATGGTGTTCAATGCTTTGCGAG
ATACCCAGATCATATGAAACAGCATGACTTTTTCAAGAGTGCCATGCCCGAAGGTTATGTACAGGAAAGA
ACTATATTTTTCAAAGATGACGGGAACTACAAGACACGTGCTGAAGTCAAGTTTGAAGGTGATACCCTTG
TTAATAGAATCGAGTTAAAAGGTATTGATTTTAAAGAAGATGGAAACATTCTTGGACACAAATTGGAATA
CAACTATAACTCACACAATGTATACATCATGGCAGACAAACAAAAGAATGGAATCAAAGTTAACTTCAAA
ATTAGACACAACATTGAAGATGGAAGCGTTCAACTAGCAGACCATTATCAACAAAATACTCCAATTGGCG
ATGGCCCTGTCCTTTTACCAGACAACCATTACCTGTCCACACAATCTGCCCTTTCGAAAGATCCCAACGA
AAAGAGAGACCACATGGTCCTTCTTGAGTTTGTAACAGCTGCTGGGATTACACATGGCATGGATGAACTA
TACAAAATGGTCCGCTTCGGGGACGAGCTGGGCGGCCGCTATGGGGGCGCGGGCGGCGCGGAGCGGGCCC
GGGGCGGCGGGGCCGGCGGGGCTGGCGGCCCGGGCCCCGGGGGGCTGCCGCCGGGCCAGCGGGTCCTCTA
CAAACAGTCGATCGCGCAGCGCGCGCGGACCATGGCGCTGTACAACCCCATCCCGGTCAAGCAGAACTGC
TTCACCGTCAACCGCTCGCTCTTCGTCTTCAGCGAGGACAACGTCGTCCGCAAATACGCCAAGCGCATCA
CCGAGTGGCCTCCGTTCGAGTACATGATCCTGGCCACCATCATCGCCAACTGCATCGTGCTGGCCCTGGA
GCAGCACCTCCCTGACGGGGACAAGACGCCTATGTCCGAGCGCCTGGATGACACCGAGCCCTACTTCATT
GGGATCTTCTGCTTCGAGGCGGGGATCAAGATCCTGGCCCTGGGCTTTGTTCTGCACAAGGGCTCCTATC
TGCGGAACGGCTGGAACGTCATGGACTTCGTGGTAGTCCTCACGGGGATTCTTGCCACAGCCGGAACCGA
CTTCGACCTGCGAACGCTGAGGGCTGTGCGTGTGCTAAGGCCCCTGAAGCTGGTGTCTGGGATTCCGAGC
TTGCAAGTGGTGCTCAAGTCCATCATGAAGGCCATGGTCCCGCTGCTGCAGATCGGGCTGCTGCTCTTCT
TCGCCATCCTCATGTTTGCCATCATCGGCCTCGAGTTCTACATGGGCAAGTTCCACAAGGCCTGCTTCCC
CAACAGCACAGACCCAGATCCCGTGGGTGACTTCCCCTGTGGCAAGGAGGCCCCGGCCCGGCTCTGTGAG
GGAGACACGGAGTGCCGGGAGTACTGGGCCGGACCCAACTTTGGTATCACCAACTTTGACAACATCCTGT
TTGCCATCTTGACCGTGTTCCAGTGCATCACCATGGAGGGCTGGACTGACATCCTCTACAATACAAACGA
TGCAGCCGGCAACACGTGGAACTGGCTCTACTTCATCCCTCTCATCATCATCGGCTCCTTCTTCATGCTC
AACCTGGTGCTGGGTGTGCTCTCAGGAGAGTTTGCTAAGGAGCGCGAGAGAGTGGAGAACCGCCGCGCCT
TCCTGAAGCTCCGGCGGCAGCAGCAGATTGAGCGGGAGCTCAACGGGTACCTGGAGTGGATCTTCAAGGC
TGAGGAAGTCATGCTGGCTGAGGAGGACAGGAACGCAGAGGAGAAGTCCCCTCTGGATGCAGTGTTGAAG
AGAGCAGCTGCCAAGAAGAGCAGAAGCGACCTGATCCAGGCCGAGGAGGGGGAGGGCCGGCTCACAGGCC
TCTGTGCTCCCGGTTCCCCGTTCGCCCGTGCCAGCCTGAAAAGCGGGAAGACGGAGAGCTCGTCGTACTT
CCGGAGGAAGGAGAAGATGTTCCGCTTCTTCATCCGGCGCATGGTGAAGGCACAGAGCTTCTACTGGACG
GTGCTGTGTGTGGTGGCACTGAACACACTGTGCGTGGCCATGGTGCACTACAACCAGCCGCAGCGGCTCA
CCACGGCATTGTACTTTGCAGAGTTTGTTTTCCTGGGTCTCTTCCTCACAGAGATGTCCCTGAAGATGTA
TGGCCTGGGGCCCAGGAGCTACTTCCGGTCCTCCTTCAACTGTTTTGACTTTGGGGTCATCGTGGGCAGT
ATCTTTGAAGTGGTCTGGGCTGCTTACCCCTACGACGTCCCCGACTACGCCGGCTACCCGTACGACGTCC
CGGACTACGCCGGCGTCGACGTCAAGCCAGGGACCTCCTTCGGGATCAGTGTTCTGCGGGCTCTGCGCTT
ACTGAGAATCTTCAAGGTCACCAAATACTGGAACTCCCTACGGAACCTGGTGGTGTCTCTGCTCAACTCC
ATGAAGTCCATCATCAGCCTCCTCTTCCTGCTCTTCCTGTTCATTGTTGTCTTTGCTCTGCTGGGGATGC
AGCTGTTTGGAGGCCAGTTCAACTTTAAAGACGAGACCCCAACGACCAACTTTGACACCTTCCCTGCTGC
TATCCTCACCGTCTTCCAGATCCTGACCGGAGAGGACTGGAATGCGGTCATGTACCACGGGATCGAGTCG
CAAGGTGGCGTCAGCAGAGGAATGTTCTCCTCCTTCTACTTCATTGTCCTCACTCTGTTTGGGAACTACA
CCCTGCTGAATGTCTTCCTGGCCATTGCTGTGGACAACCTTGCCAATGCTCAGGAGCTGACCAAGGATGA
AGAGGAGATGGAAGAAGCAGCCAATCAGAAACTCGCCTTGCAGAAGGCCAAGGAAGTGGCTGAAGTCAGC
CCCATGTCTGCTGCGAACATCTCCATTGCCGCCAGGCAGCAGAACTCGGCCAAAGCGCGCTCGGTGTGGG
AGCAGCGAGCCAGCCAGCTGCGGCTGCAGAACCTGAGGGCCAGCTGCGAGGCGCTGTACAGCGAGATGGA
CCCCGAGGAGAGGCTGCGCTACGCCACCGCGCGCCACCTGCGGCCCGACGTGAAGACGCACCTGGACCGG
CCGCTGGTGGTTGAGCCCGGCCGCGACGCTCCGCGGGGCCCCCCGGGGGGGAAGTCCCGGCCGGATGGCT
CGGAGGCCCCCGAGGGTGCGGATCCCCCGCGCAGGCATCACCGGCACCGAGACAAGGACAAGGCTCCCGC
CACGGTCCCCTCGGCGGGGGAACAGGACAGAGCCGAAGCTCTGAGGGCAGAGGGCGGGGAGCTGGGGCCC
CGCGAGGAGCGGGGGCGGCCACGCCGCAGCCGCAGCAAGGAGGCCCCGGGCGCCCCGGAGGTGCGCAGCG
ATCGCGGCCGTGGCCCGTGTCCTGAAGGTGGTCGGCGCCACCACCGGCGCGGGTCACCGGAGGAGGCAGC
TGAGAGGGAGCCCCGCCGCCACCGCGCGCACCGGCACGGGCCCGACCCGGGCAAGGAGGGCCCAGCGTCC
GGGACCAGGGGCGAGCGGCGCGCACGACACCGCACGGGCCCCCGGGCGTGCCCCCGGGAGGCTGAGAGCA
GCGAGGAGCCTGCGCGGCGGCACCGGGCTCGGCACAAGGCGCCGCCCACCCAGGAGACCGCGGAGAAGGA
CAAGGAGGCTGCCGAGAAGGGGGGCGAGGCCACGGAGGCCGAGAAGGACAAGGAGGCTCGGAACCACCAG
CCCAAGGAGCTGCCCTGTGACCTGGAGGCCATCGGCATGCTGGGAGTGGGCGCTGTGCATACGCTGCCCA
GCACCTGTCTGCAGAAGGTGGAGGAGCAGCCAGAGGATGCGGACAACCAGCGGAACGTCACCCGCATGGG
TAGTCAGCCCCCGGACACCAGCACCACTGTGCACATTCCTGTGACGCTGACCGGCCCCCCCGGGGAGACC
ACGGTAGTGCCCAGTGGAAACGTGGACCTGGAAAGTCAAGCAGAGGGGAAGAAGGAGGTGGAAACCAGCG
ATGTGATGAGGAGCGGCCCTCGGCCCATTGTCCCGTACAGTTCCATGTTCTGTTTAAGCCCAACCAACCT
GCTGCGCCGCTGCTGCCACTACATTGTGACCATGCGATACTTCGAGATGGTCATCCTCGTGGTCATCGCC
CTGAGCAGCATCGCCCTGGCTGCCGAGGACCCCGTGAGAACAGACTCTCCCAGGAATAATGCTCTGAAGT
ACATGGACTACATCTTCACAGGCGTCTTCACCTTCGAGATGGTGATAAAGATGATCGATTTGGGACTGCT
GCTACACCCTGGAGCCTATTTCCGGGATCTGTGGAACATTCTGGACTTCATTGTGGTCAGTGGGGCCCTG
GTGGCATTTGCTTTCTCAGGATCCAAAGGGAAAGACATCAGCACCATCAAATCCCTGAGAGTCCTGCGTG
TGCTGCGGCCACTCAAGACCATCAAGCGGCTGCCCAAGCTCAAGGCCGTGTTTGACTGTGTGGTGAACTC
ACTGAAAAACGTCCTCAACATCCTGATCGTCTACATGCTCTTCATGTTCATCTTTGCCGTCATTGCCGTG
CAGCTCTTCAAAGGGAAGTTCTTCTACTGCACGGACGAATCCAAGGAGCTGGAGCGTGACTGCAGGGGTC
AGTATTTGGATTATGAGAAGGAGGAAGTGGAAGCTCAACCGAGGCAGTGGAAGAAATATGACTTCCACTA
TGACAACGTGCTCTGGGCTCTGCTAACGCTCTTCACGGTGTCCACAGGGGAAGGGTGGCCCATGGTGCTG
AAACACTCTGTGGATGCCACCTACGAGGAGCAGGGCCCGAGCCCCGGGTACCGCATGGAGCTCTCCATCT
TCTACGTGGTCTACTTTGTGGTCTTTCCCTTCTTCTTTGTCAACATCTTCGTGGCCTTGATCATCATCAC
CTTCCAGGAGCAGGGGGACAAGGTGATGTCCGAGTGCAGCCTGGAGAAGAACGAGAGGGCTTGCATCGAC
TTTGCCATCAGCGCCAGACCCCTGACGCGGTACATGCCCCAGAACAAGCAGTCGTTCCAGTATAAGACGT
GGACGTTCGTGGTGTCCCCACCTTTTGAGTACTTCATCATGGCTATGATCGCCCTCAACACTGTGGTGCT
GATGATGAAGTTCTACGATGCGCCGTACGAGTATGAGCTAATGCTGAAATGCCTGAACATCGTGTTCACG
TCCATGTTCTCCATGGAGTGTGTGCTGAAGATCATCGCCTTCGGGGTGCTGAACTATTTCAGAGATGCCT
GGAATGTCTTTGACTTTGTCACGGTGTTGGGAAGTATTACTGATATTTTGGTAACAGAGATTGCGAACAA
CTTCATCAACCTCAGCTTCCTGCGCCTGTTCCGGGCCGCGCGGCTCATCAAGCTGCTGCGCCAGGGCTAC
ACCATCCGCATCCTGCTTTGGACCTTCGTGCAGTCCTTCAAGGCGCTGCCCTACGTGTGTCTCCTCATCG
CCATGCTCTTCTTCATCTACGCCATCATTGGCATGCAGGTTTTTGGGAACATCGCCCTGGACGATGACAC
CAGCATCAACAGGCACAATAACTTCCGGACGTTTCTGCAGGCCTTGATGTTGCTGTTCAGGAGCGCCACG
GGGGAGGCCTGGCACGAGATAATGCTGTCGTGCCTCAGCAGCCGGGCCTGCGACGAGCACTCCAATGCCA
GCGAGTGCGGCAGCGACTTTGCCTACTTTTACTTCGTCTCCTTCATCTTCCTCTGCTCCTTTCTGATGTT
GAACCTCTTTGTGGCTGTGATCATGGACAATTTTGAGTACCTTACACGGGACTCTTCCATCTTAGGGCCT
CACCACCTGGATGAGTTCATCCGGGTCTGGGCTGAATACGACCCGGCCGCGTGTGGGCGCATCAGTTACA
GTGACATGTTTGAGATGCTGAAGCACATGTCCCCACCCCTGGGGCTGGGGAAGAAGTGCCCTGCTCGAGT
CGCGTACAAGCGCCTGGTCCGCATGAACATGCCCATCTCCAGTGAGGACATGACGGTGCACTTCACATCC
ACGCTGATGGCTCTCATTCGGACAGCGCTGGACATCAAGCTGGCACCAGCTGGGACCAAGCAGCACCAGT
GCGACGCAGAGCTGAGGAAGGAGATTTCCTGTGTGTGGGCCAATCTGCCCCAGAAGACCCTGGACTTACT
GGTACCACCCCATAAGCCTGACGAGATGACGGTGGGCAAAGTCTATGCAGCTCTGATGATCTTCGACTTC
TACAAACAGAACAAAACCAGCAGAGACCAGACTCAGCAAGCCCCCGGAGGCCTGTCCCAGCTGGGCCCCG
TGTCCCTGTTCCACCCGCTGAAGGCCACGCTGGAGCAGACTCAGCCGGCGCTGCGTGGAGCCCGGGCTTT
CCTGCGGCAGAAGAGTTCTGCCTCCCTGAGCAACGGCGGGGCCGTACAAACCCAGGAGAGCGGCATCAAG
GAATCGGTTTCTTGGGGCACTCAGAGGACCCAGGATGTGCTTTGCGAGGCCAGGGCACCCCTGGAGCGGG
GCCACTCAGCTGAGATCCCAGTCGGGCAGCCTGGGACACTGGCTGTAGATGTCCAGATGCAGAACATGAC
TCTGAGTGGCCCTGACGCCGAGCCGCAGCCAGGGCTGGAGAGCCAGGGCCGAGCCGCCTCCATGCCCCGC
CTGGCCGCAGAAACACAGCCCGCGCCTGACGCCAGCCCCATGAAGCGCTCCATCTCCACGCTGGCCCCGC
GCCCCCACACGGCCCGGCTCGGCAGCACCGCGCTGGACCGCCCAGCCCCCAGCCAGGCCCCGCACCATCA
CCACCACCGCTGCCACCGCCGCAGGGACAGGAAGCAGCGGTCCCTGGAGAAGGGTCCCAGCCTGTCTGCT
GACACAGATGGGGCCCCCGACAGCACGGTGGGGCCAGGACTGCCCACGGGGGAGGGCCCCCCCGGCTGCA
GGCGGGAGCGGGAGCGCAGGCAGGAGCGGGGCCGGTCCCAGGAGCGGAGGCAGCCCTCGTCCTCCTCCTC
GGAGAAGCATCGCTTCTACTCCTGTGACCGCTTCGGGGGCCGCGAACCCCCACAGCCCAAGCCCTCCCTC
AGTAGTCACCCCACGTCGCCGACGGCCGGGCAGGAGCCGGGACCCCACCCGCAGGGGAGTGGTTCGGTTC
ACGGGAGCCCCCTGCTGTCCACATCTGGTGCTAGCACCCCGGGCCGGGGGCGGAGGCAGCTCCCCCAGAC
CCCCTTGACCCCCCGCCCCAGCGTCACCTACAAGACGGCCAACTCCTCGCCTGTCCACTTCGCCGGGGCA
CCGAGCGGCCTCCCCGCCTTCTCCCCCGGCCGGCTCAGCCGGGGCCTCTCAGAACACAACGCCCTGCTGC
AGAGGGACCCGCTCAGCCGGCCCCTGGCGCCCGGCTCGCGCATCGGCTCCGACCCCTACCTGGGGCAGCG
GCTGGACAGCGAGGCGCCCGCCCGTGCCCTGCCCGAGGACGCGCCCGCCTTTGAGGAGACCGCGGCCAGC
AACTCGGGCCGCTCCTCCCGGACCTCGTACGTGTCCTCACTGACCTCGCAGCCCCCGCCGCTGCGCCGCG
TGCCCAACGGCTACCACTGCACTCTGGGGCTGGGCGGGGGCGGCCGGGCGCGGCGCGGCTGCCACCACCC
CGACCGCGACCGCCGGTGCTAGACTAGTTCTAGCAAGCTTCGACGAATTCTGCAGATATCCATCACACTG
GCGGCCGCTCGAGCATGCATCTAGAGGGCCCTATTCTATAGTGTCACCTAAATGCTAGAGCTCGCTGATC
AGCCTCGACTGTGCCTTCTAGTTGCCAGCCATCTGTTGTTTGCCCCTCCCCCGTGCCTTCCTTGACCCTG
GAAGGTGCCACTCCCACTGTCCTTTCCTAATAAAATGAGGAAATTGCATCGCATTGTCTGAGTAGGTGTC
ATTCTATTCTGGGGGGTGGGGTGGGGCAGGACAGCAAGGGGGAGGATTGGGAAGACAATAGCAGGCATGC
TGGGGATGCGGTGGGCTCTATGGCTTCTGAGGCGGAAAGAACCAGCTGGGGCTCTAGGGGGTATCCCC
[124 nt withheld, positions 9169-9292]
C
[91 nt withheld, positions 9294-9384]
A
[49 nt withheld, positions 9386-9434]
CCTTTGACGTTGGAGTCCACGTTCTTT
[37 nt withheld, positions 9462-9498]
ACCCTATCTCGGTCTATTCTTTTGATTTATAAGGGATTTTGCCGATTTCGGCCTATTGGTTAAAAAATGA
GCTGATTTAACAAAAATTTAACGCGAATTAATTCTGTGGAATGTGTGTCAGTTAGGGTGTGGAAAGTCCC
CAGGCTCCCCAGCAGGCAGAAGTATGCAAAGCATGCATCTCAATTAGTCAGCAACCAGGTGTGGAAAGTC
CCCAGGCTCCCCAGCAGGCAGAAGTATGCAAAGCATGCATCTCAATTAGTCAGCAACCATAGTCCCGCCC
CTAACTCCGCCCATCCCGCCCCTAACTCCGCCCAGTTCCGCCCATTCTCCGCCCCATGGCTGACTAATTT
TTTTTATTTATGCAGAGGCCGAGGCCGCCTCTGCCTCTGAGCTATTCCAGAAGTAGTGAGGAGGCTTTTT
TGGAGGCCTAGGCTTTTGCAAAAAGCTCCCGGGAGCTTGTATATCCATTTTCGGATCTGATCAAGAGACA
GGATGAGGATCGTTTCGCATGATTGAACAAGATGGATTGCACGCAGGTTCTCCGGCCGCTTGGGTGGAGA
GGCTATTCGGCTATGACTGGGCACAACAGACAATCGGCTGCTCTGATGCCGCCGTGTTCCGGCTGTCAGC
GCAGGGGCGCCCGGTTCTTTTTGTCAAGACCGACCTGTCCGGTGCCCTGAATGAACTGCAGGACGAGGCA
GCGCGGCTATCGTGGCTGGCCACGACGGGCGTTCCTTGCGCAGCTGTGCTCGACGTTGTCACTGAAGCGG
GAAGGGACTGGCTGCTATTGGGCGAAGTGCCGGGGCAGGATCTCCTGTCATCTCACCTTGCTCCTGCCGA
GAAAGTATCCATCATGGCTGATGCAATGCGGCGGCTGCATACGCTTGATCCGGCTACCTGCCCATTCGAC
CACCAAGCGAAACATCGCATCGAGCGAGCACGTACTCGGATGGAAGCCGGTCTTGTCGATCAGGATGATC
TGGACGAAGAGCATCAGGGGCTCGCGCCAGCCGAACTGTTCGCCAGGCTCAAGGCGCGCATGCCCGACGG
CGAGGATCTCGTCGTGACCCATGGCGATGCCTGCTTGCCGAATATCATGGTGGAAAATGGCCGCTTTTCT
GGATTCATCGACTGTGGCCGGCTGGGTGTGGCGGACCGCTATCAGGACATAGCGTTGGCTACCCGTGATA
TTGCTGAAGAGCTTGGCGGCGAATGGGCTGACCGCTTCCTCGTGCTTTACGGTATCGCCGCTCCCGATTC
GCAGCGCATCGCCTTCTATCGCCTTCTTGACGAGTTCTTCTGAGCGGGACTCTGGGGTTCGAAATGACCG
ACCAAGCGACGCCCAACCTGCCATCACGAGATTTCGATTCCACCGCCGCCTTCTATGAAAGGTTGGGCTT
CGGAATCGTTTTCCGGGACGCCGGCTGGATGATCCTCCAGCGCGGGGATCTCATGCTGGAGTTCTTCGCC
CACCCCAACTTGTTTATTGCAGCTTATAATGGTTACAAATAAAGCAATAGCATCACAAATTTCACAAATA
AAGCATTTTTTTCACTGCATTCTAGTTGTGGTTTGTCCAAACTCATCAATGTATCTTATCATGTCTGTAT
ACCGTCGACCTCTAGCTAGAGCTTGGCGTAATCATGGTCATAGCTGTTTCCTGTGTGAAATTGTTATCCG
CTCACAATTCCACACAACATACGAGCCGGAAGCATAAAGTGTAAAGCCTGGGGTGCCTAATGAGTGAGCT
AACTCACATTAATTGCGTTGCGCTCACTGCCCGCTTTCCAGTCGGGAAACCTGTCGTGCCAGCTGCATTA
ATGAATCGGCCAACGCGCGGGGAGAGGCGGTTTGCGTATTGGGCGCTCTTCCGCTTCCTCGCTCACTGAC
TCGCTGCGCTCGGTCGTTCGGCTGCGGCGAGCGGTATCAGCTCACTCAAAGGCGGTAATACGGTTATCCA
CAGAATCAGGGGATAACGCAGGAAAGAACATGTGAGCAAAAGGCCAGCAAAAGGCCAGGAACCGTAAAAA
GGCCGCGTTGCTGGCGTTTTTCCATAGGCTCCGCCCCCCTGACGAGCATCACAAAAATCGACGCTCAAGT
CAGAGGTGGCGAAACCCGACAGGACTATAAAGATACCAGGCGTTTCCCCCTGGAAGCTCCCTCGTGCGCT
CTCCTGTTCCGACCCTGCCGCTTACCGGATACCTGTCCGCCTTTCTCCCTTCGGGAAGCGTGGCGCTTTC
TCATAGCTCACGCTGTAGGTATCTCAGTTCGGTGTAGGTCGTTCGCTCCAAGCTGGGCTGTGTGCACGAA
CCCCCCGTTCAGCCCGACCGCTGCGCCTTATCCGGTAACTATCGTCTTGAGTCCAACCCGGTAAGACACG
ACTTATCGCCACTGGCAGCAGCCACTGGTAACAGGATTAGCAGAGCGAGGTATGTAGGCGGTGCTACAGA
GTTCTTGAAGTGGTGGCCTAACTACGGCTACACTAGAAGAACAGTATTTGGTATCTGCGCTCTGCTGAAG
CCAGTTACCTTCGGAAAAAGAGTTGGTAGCTCTTGATCCGGCAAACAAACCACCGCTGGTAGCGGTGGTT
TTTTTGTTTGCAAGCAGCAGATTACGCGCAGAAAAAAAGGATCTCAAGAAGATCCTTTGATCTTTTCTAC
GGGGTCTGACGCTCAGTGGAACGAAAACTCACGTTAAGGGATTTTGGTCATGAGATTATCAAAAAGGATC
TTCACCTAGATCCTTTTAAATTAAAAATGAAGTTTTAAATCAATCTAAAGTATATATGAGTAAACTTGGT
CTGACAGTTACCAATGCTTAATCAGTGAGGCACCTATCTCAGCGATCTGTCTATTTCGTTCATCCATAGT
TGCCTGACTCCCCGTCGTGTAGATAACTACGATACGGGAGGGCTTACCATCTGGCCCCAGTGCTGCAATG
ATACCGCGAGACCCACGCTCACCGGCTCCAGATTTATCAGCAATAAACCAGCCAGCCGGAAGGGCCGAGC
GCAGAAGTGGTCCTGCAACTTTATCCGCCTCCATCCAGTCTATTAATTGTTGCCGGGAAGCTAGAGTAAG
TAGTTCGCCAGTTAATAGTTTGCGCAACGTTGTTGCCATTGCTACAGGCATCGTGGTGTCACGCTCGTCG
TTTGGTATGGCTTCATTCAGCTCCGGTTCCCAACGATCAAGGCGAGTTACATGATCCCCCATGTTGTGCA
AAAAAGCGGTTAGCTCCTTCGGTCCTCCGATCGTTGTCAGAAGTAAGTTGGCCGCAGTGTTATCACTCAT
GGTTATGGCAGCACTGCATAATTCTCTTACTGTCATGCCATCCGTAAGATGCTTTTCTGTGACTGGTGAG
TACTCAACCAAGTCATTCTGAGAATAGTGTATGCGGCGACCGAGTTGCTCTTGCCCGGCGTCAATACGGG
ATAATACCGCGCCACATAGCAGAACTTTAAAAGTGCTCATCATTGGAAAACGTTCTTCGGGGCGAAAACT
CTCAAGGATCTTACCGCTGTTGAGATCCAGTTCGATGTAACCCACTCGTGCACCCAACTGATCTTCAGCA
TCTTTTACTTTCACCAGCGTTTCTGGGTGAGCAAAAACAGGAAGGCAAAATGCCGCAAAAAAGGGAATAA
GGGCGACACGGAAATGTTGAATACTCATACTCTTCCTTTTTCAATATTATTGAAGCATTTATCAGGGTTA
TTGTCTCATGAGCGGATACATATTTGAATGTATTTAGAAAAATAAACAAATAGGGGTTCCGCGCACATTT
CCCCGAAAAGTGCCACCTGACGTC
Features (pLannotate 1.2.2; 22 found; start..end, strand, type, name):
     28..80      -  misc_feature   bom (fragment): basis of mobility region from pBR322
    235..614     +  enhancer       CMV enhancer: human cytomegalovirus immediate early enhancer
    615..818     +  promoter       CMV promoter: human cytomegalovirus (CMV) immediate early promoter
    814..847     +  LTR            5' LTR (truncated) (fragment): truncated 5' long terminal repeat (LTR) from HIV-1
    863..881     +  promoter       T7 promoter: promoter for bacteriophage T7 RNA polymerase
    973..1686    +  CDS            GFPmut3: GFPmut3 is a basic (constitutively fluorescent) green fluorescent protein published in 1996, derived from Aequorea victoria. It is reported to be a very rapidly-maturing weak dimer.
   1687..8769    +  CDS            CACNA1B: CAC1B_RABIT - Also known as CACH5, CACNL1A5. Experimental evidence at protein level: Swiss-Prot protein existence level 1. Voltage-sensitive calcium channels (VSCC) mediate the entry of calcium ions into excitable cells and are also involved in a variety of calcium-dependent processes, including muscle contraction, hormone or neurotransmitter release, gene expression, cell motility, cell division and cell death. The isoform alpha-1B gives rise to N-type calcium currents. N-type calcium channels belong to the 'high-voltage activated' (HVA) group and are specifically blocked by omega-conotoxin-
   8855..8873    -  promoter       SP6 promoter: promoter for bacteriophage SP6 RNA polymerase
   8899..9123    +  polyA_signal   bGH poly(A) signal: bovine growth hormone polyadenylation signal
   9127..9148    +  promoter       SV40 promoter (fragment): SV40 enhancer and early promoter
   9169..9597    +  rep_origin     f1 ori (sequence partly withheld): f1 bacteriophage origin of replication; arrow indicates direction of (+) strand synthesis
   9611..9940    +  promoter       SV40 promoter: SV40 enhancer and early promoter
  10007..10798   +  CDS            neo: KKA2_KLEPN - Also known as kan, nptII. Experimental evidence at protein level: Swiss-Prot protein existence level 1. Resistance to kanamycin, neomycin, paromomycin, ribostamycin, butirosin and gentamicin B. From Klebsiella pneumoniae.
  10822..10980   +  CDS            ble (fragment): BLE_KLEPN - Experimental evidence at protein level: Swiss-Prot protein existence level 1. Binding protein with a strong affinity to the bleomycin family of antibiotics. Binds to CL990; an antimitotic-antibiotic compound. From Klebsiella pneumoniae.
  10975..11096   +  polyA_signal   SV40 poly(A) signal: SV40 polyadenylation signal
  11167..11189   -  protein_bind   lac operator (fragment): The lac repressor binds to the lac operator to inhibit transcription in E. coli. This inhibition can be relieved by adding lactose or isopropyl-β-D-thiogalactopyranoside (IPTG). lac repressor encoded by lacI
  11193..11223   -  promoter       lac promoter: promoter for the E. coli lac operon
  11238..11259   -  protein_bind   CAP binding site: CAP binding activates transcription in the presence of cAMP. E. coli catabolite activator protein
  11272..11364   -  CDS            lacI (fragment): lac repressor; lacI; The lac repressor binds to the lac operator to inhibit transcription in E. coli. This inhibition can be relieved by adding lactose or isopropyl-β-D-thiogalactopyranoside (IPTG).
  11547..12135   -  rep_origin     ori: high-copy-number ColE1/pMB1/pBR322/pUC origin of replication
  12306..13166   -  CDS            AmpR: β-lactamase; bla; confers resistance to ampicillin, carbenicillin, and related antibiotics
  13167..13271   -  promoter       AmpR promoter: bla
