[The description below was written by a language model from this plasmid's Addgene catalogue record and pLannotate feature annotations shown in this document.]
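Description:
GFP Cav2.2 HA pcDNA3 is a mammalian expression plasmid built on the pcDNA3 backbone that carries the rabbit CACNA1B cDNA, encoding the pore-forming alpha1B subunit (Cav2.2) of the N-type, high-voltage-activated calcium channel. The sequenced plasmid is about 13.3 kb. It is maintained at high copy in E. coli through a ColE1/pUC-type origin and selected with ampicillin via the β-lactamase gene; an f1 origin is also present. For mammalian cells, the backbone provides an SV40 early promoter driving the neomycin phosphotransferase gene followed by an SV40 polyadenylation signal, which allows G418 selection of stable transfectants.

The expression cassette consists of the human CMV immediate-early enhancer and promoter, a GFP coding sequence (annotated as GFPmut3) directly followed by the CACNA1B coding sequence so that GFP sits at the N terminus of the channel, and a bovine growth hormone polyadenylation signal. The roughly 7.9 kb insert was cloned between EcoRI sites and is flanked by T7 and SP6 promoters from the backbone. The construct name indicates an HA epitope tag, but the feature table does not annotate it separately and the record does not state its position. The depositor notes that the 5′ end of the DNA is very GC rich.

The associated publication concerns how alternative splicing of Cav2.2 regulates neuronal trafficking through adaptor protein complex-1 motifs. The construct is therefore suited to expressing a fluorescent, epitope-tagged channel in transfected cells to follow its expression, localisation and trafficking. The record does not specify which splice variant is encoded.
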