Addgene plasmid #206053: GFP Cav2.2 HA pcDNA3
Depositing lab: Annette Dolphin. Publication: Alternative Splicing in Ca(V)2.2 Regulates Neuronal Trafficking via Adaptor Protein Complex-1 Adaptor Protein Motifs. Macabuag N, Dolphin AC. J Neurosci. 2015 Oct 28;35(43):14636-52. doi: 10.1523/JNEUROSCI.3034-15.2015. PubMed 26511252.
Backbone
  Vector backbone: pcDNA3
  Backbone manufacturer: Invitrogen Life Technologies
  Backbone size w/o insert (bp): 5446
  Vector type: Mammalian Expression
Growth in bacteria
  Bacterial resistance: Ampicillin, 100 μg/mL
  Growth temperature: 37°C
  Growth strain: DH5alpha
  Copy number: High Copy
Gene/Insert
  Gene/Insert name: cacna1b (alt names: Cav2.2 alpha1B; GFP Cav2.2 HA)
  Species: O. cuniculus (rabbit)
  Insert size (bp): 7857
  Entrez Gene: CACNA1B
  Promoter: CMV
  Tag / fusion protein: GFP (N terminal on insert)
  Cloning method: Restriction Enzyme; 5′ cloning site EcoRI (not destroyed); 3′ cloning site EcoRI (not destroyed)
  Sequencing primers: 5′ CTGGCTAACTAGAGAACC; 3′ GCATTTAGGTGACACTATAG
Resource information
  A portion of this plasmid was derived from a plasmid made by: Yasuo Mori
Terms and licenses: Academic/Nonprofit Terms; Industry Terms: Not Available to Industry
Depositor comments: 5' end of DNA is very GC rich
How to cite: GFP Cav2.2 HA pcDNA3 was a gift from Annette Dolphin (Addgene plasmid # 206053 ; http://n2t.net/addgene:206053 ; RRID:Addgene_206053)
